Addgene plasmid #128397: pJL1-EPA-DNNNS-DQNRT
Purpose: In vitro expression of P. aeruginosa exotoxin A with DNNNS and DQNRT internal glycosylation sites
Depositing lab: Michael Jewett. Depositing organization: Northwestern University. Publication: On-demand biomanufacturing of protective conjugate vaccines. Stark JC, Jaroentomeechai T, Moeller TD, Hershewe JM, Warfel KF, Moricz BS, Martini AM, Dubner RS, Hsu KJ, Stevenson TC, Jones BD, DeLisa MP, Jewett MC. Sci Adv. 2021 Feb 3;7(6). pii: 7/6/eabe9444. doi: 10.1126/sciadv.abe9444. Print 2021 Feb. PubMed 33536221.
Backbone
  Vector backbone: pJL1
  Backbone size w/o insert (bp): 1765
  Total vector size (bp): 3664
  Vector type: Bacterial Expression
Growth in bacteria
  Bacterial resistance: Kanamycin, 50 μg/mL
  Growth temperature: 37°C
  Growth strain: DH5alpha
  Copy number: High Copy
Gene/Insert
  Gene/Insert name: Exotoxin A
  Species: P. aeruginosa
  Insert size (bp): 1906
  Mutation: 242DNNNS246 and 384DQNRT388 engineered glycosylation sites
  Promoter: T7
  Tag / fusion protein: 6xHis tag (C terminal on insert)
  Cloning method: Restriction Enzyme; 5′ cloning site NdeI (not destroyed); 3′ cloning site SalI (not destroyed)
  Sequencing primers: 5′ TAATACGACTCACTATAGGG; 3′ TAGTTATTGCTCAGCGGTGG
Resource information
  A portion of this plasmid was derived from a plasmid made by: Exotoxin A with internal DNNNS and DQNRT glycosylation sites was originally described by Cuccui, et al. doi.org/10.1098/rsob.130002
Terms and licenses: Academic/Nonprofit Terms; Industry Terms: Not Available to Industry
How to cite: pJL1-EPA-DNNNS-DQNRT was a gift from Michael Jewett (Addgene plasmid # 128397 ; http://n2t.net/addgene:128397 ; RRID:Addgene_128397)
