[The description below was written by a language model from this plasmid's Addgene catalogue record and pLannotate feature annotations shown in this document.]
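Description:
pJL1-EPA-DNNNS-DQNRT is a compact bacterial expression plasmid of about 3.7 kb, built on the pJL1 backbone and intended as a template for in vitro (cell-free) protein synthesis. It is propagated in E. coli through a high-copy ColE1/pUC-type origin of replication. Selection is with kanamycin, using an aminoglycoside phosphotransferase gene that lies on the opposite strand from the expression cassette.

The payload is Pseudomonas aeruginosa exotoxin A (EPA), cloned between NdeI and SalI sites that are both retained, with a C-terminal 6xHis tag for detection or affinity purification. Transcription is driven by a T7 promoter, so T7 RNA polymerase must be supplied. Translation initiates from the efficient T7 gene 10 ribosome binding site, and a T7 terminator closes the cassette. The automated annotation also flags a short fragment resembling a T7 gene 10B-derived solubility tag between the coding region and the terminator. The catalogue entry lists no such tag, so this is probably a match to residual T7-derived sequence upstream of the terminator rather than a functional fusion.

The toxin coding sequence carries two engineered internal sequons, DNNNS at residues 242–246 and DQNRT at residues 384–388, which are recorded as glycosylation sites. Motifs of this type are acceptor sequences for bacterial N-linked oligosaccharyltransferases, allowing polysaccharide antigens to be attached to the protein. The associated work concerns on-demand biomanufacturing of conjugate vaccines, which suggests that EPA serves here as a carrier protein to be expressed and glycosylated in cell-free reactions. The record does not state whether the toxin also carries any detoxifying mutation.
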