Features (pLannotate 1.2.2; 7 found; start..end, strand, type, name):
     17..35      +  promoter       T7 promoter: promoter for bacteriophage T7 RNA polymerase
     67..89      +  RBS            RBS: efficient ribosome binding site from bacteriophage T7 gene 10 (Olins and Rangwala, 1989)
    100..1971    +  CDS            eta: TOXA_PSEAE - Experimental evidence at protein level: Swiss-Prot protein existence level 1. An NAD-dependent ADP-ribosyltransferase (ADPRT). Catalyzes the transfer of the ADP ribosyl moiety of oxidized NAD (NAD(+)) onto eukaryotic elongation factor 2 (eEF-2) thus arresting protein synthesis. Has an LD(50) of 65 ng/ml against the human lung epithelial cell line C38. From Pseudomonas aeruginosa (strain ATCC 15692 / DSM 22644 / CIP 104116 / JCM 14847 / LMG 12228 / 1C / PRS 101 / PAO1).
   2007..2056    +  CDS            SET1 (fragment): solubility-enhancement tag derived from T7 phage gene 10B
   2064..2111    +  terminator     T7 terminator: transcription terminator for bacteriophage T7 RNA polymerase
   2129..2944    -  CDS            KanR: aminoglycoside phosphotransferase; aph(3')-Ia; confers resistance to kanamycin in bacteria or G418 (Geneticin®) in eukaryotes
   3066..3654    +  rep_origin     ori: high-copy-number ColE1/pMB1/pBR322/pUC origin of replication
>Addgene plasmid #128397 | pJL1-EPA-DNNNS-DQNRT | addgene full sequence | sequence record 260195 | Addgene NGS Result
CGCGATCCCGCGAAATTAATACGACTCACTATAGGGAGACCACAACGGTTTCCCTCTAGAAATAATTTTG
TTTAACTTTAAGAAGGAGATATACATATGGCCGAGGAAGCCTTCGACCTCTGGAACGAATGCGCCAAGGC
CTGCGTGCTCGACCTCAAGGACGGCGTGCGTTCCAGCCGCATGAGCGTCGACCCGGCCATCGCCGACACC
AACGGCCAGGGCGTGCTGCACTACTCCATGGTCCTGGAGGGCGGCAACGACGCGCTCAAGCTGGCCATCG
ACAACGCCCTCAGCATCACCAGCGACGGCCTGACCATCCGCCTCGAAGGCGGCGTCGAGCCGAACAAGCC
GGTGCGCTACAGCTACACGCGCCAGGCGCGCGGCAGTTGGTCGCTGAACTGGCTGGTACCGATCGGCCAC
GAGAAGCCCTCGAACATCAAGGTGTTCATCCACGAACTGAACGCCGGTAACCAGCTCAGCCACATGTCGC
CGATCTACACCATCGAGATGGGCGACGAGTTGCTGGCGAAGCTGGCGCGCGATGCCACCTTCTTCGTCAG
GGCGCACGAGAGCAACGAGATGCAGCCGACGCTCGCCATCAGCCATGCCGGGGTCAGCGTGGTCATGGCT
CAGGCCCAGCCGCGCCGGGAAAAGCGCTGGAGCGAATGGGCCAGCGGCAAGGTGTTGTGCCTGCTCGACC
CGCTGGACGGGGTCTACAACTACCTCGCCCAGCAGCGCTGCAACCTCGACGATACCTGGGAAGGCAAGAT
CTACCGGGTGCTCGCCGGCAACCCGGCGAAGCATGACCTGGACATCAAGGATAATAATAATTCTACTCCC
ACGGTCATCAGTCATCGCCTGCATTTCCCCGAGGGCGGCAGCCTGGCCGCGCTGACCGCGCACCAGGCCT
GCCACCTGCCGCTGGAGGCCTTCACTCGTCATCGCCAGCCGCGCGGCTGGGAACAACTGGAGCAGTGCGG
CTATCCGGTGCAGCGGCTGGTCGCCCTCTACCTGGCGGCGCGACTGTCGTGGAACCAGGTCGACCAGGTG
ATCCGCAACGCCCTGGCCAGCCCCGGCAGCGGCGGCGACCTGGGCGAAGCGATCCGCGAGCAGCCGGAGC
AGGCCCGTCTGGCCCTGACCCTGGCCGCCGCCGAGAGCGAGCGCTTCGTCCGGCAGGGCACCGGCAACGA
CGAGGCCGGCGCGGCCAGCGCCGACGTGGTGAGCCTGACCTGCCCCGTCGCCAAAGATCAAAATAGAACT
AAAGGGGAATGCGCGGGCCCGGCGGACAGCGGCGACGCCCTGCTGGAGCGCAACTATCCCACTGGCGCGG
AGTTCCTCGGCGACGGCGGCGACGTCAGCTTCAGCACCCGCGGCACGCAGAACTGGACGGTGGAGCGGCT
GCTCCAGGCGCACCGCCAACTGGAGGAGCGCGGCTATGTGTTCGTCGGCTACCACGGCACCTTCCTCGAA
GCGGCGCAAAGCATCGTCTTCGGCGGGGTGCGCGCGCGCAGCCAGGACCTCGACGCGATCTGGCGCGGTT
TCTATATCGCCGGCGATCCGGCGCTGGCCTACGGCTACGCCCAGGACCAGGAACCCGACGCGCGCGGCCG
GATCCGCAACGGTGCCCTGCTGCGGGTCTATGTGCCGCGCTGGAGTCTGCCGGGCTTCTACCGCACCGGC
CTGACCCTGGCCGCGCCGGAGGCGGCGGGCGAGGTCGAACGGCTGATCGGCCATCCGCTGCCGCTGCGCC
TGGACGCCATCACCGGCCCCGAGGAGGAAGGCGGGCGCGTGACCATTCTCGGCTGGCCGCTGGCCGAGCG
CACCGTGGTGATTCCCTCGGCGATCCCCACCGACCCGCGCAACGTCGGCGGCGACCTCGACCCGTCCAGC
ATCCCCGACAAGGAACAGGCGATCAGCGCCCTGCCGGACTACGCCAGCCAGCCCGGCAAACCGCCGCGCG
AGGACCTGAAGGGCGGTCATCACCATCATCACCATTAAGTCGACCGGCTGCTAACAAAGCCCGAAAGGAA
GCTGAGTTGGCTGCTGCCACCGCTGAGCAATAACTAGCATAACCCCTTGGGGCCTCTAAACGGGTCTTGA
GGGGTTTTTTGCTGAAAGCCAATTCTGATTAGAAAAACTCATCGAGCATCAAATGAAACTGCAATTTATT
CATATCAGGATTATCAATACCATATTTTTGAAAAAGCCGTTTCTGTAATGAAGGAGAAAACTCACCGAGG
CAGTTCCATAGGATGGCAAGATCCTGGTATCGGTCTGCGATTCCGACTCGTCCAACATCAATACAACCTA
TTAATTTCCCCTCGTCAAAAATAAGGTTATCAAGTGAGAAATCACCATGAGTGACGACTGAATCCGGTGA
GAATGGCAAAAGCTTATGCATTTCTTTCCAGACTTGTTCAACAGGCCAGCCATTACGCTCGTCATCAAAA
TCACTCGCATCAACCAAACCGTTATTCATTCGTGATTGCGCCTGAGCGAGACGAAATACGCGATCGCTGT
TAAAAGGACAATTACAAACAGGAATCGAATGCAACCGGCGCAGGAACACTGCCAGCGCATCAACAATATT
TTCACCTGAATCAGGATATTCTTCTAATACCTGGAATGCTGTTTTCCCGGGGATCGCAGTGGTGAGTAAC
CATGCATCATCAGGAGTACGGATAAAATGCTTGATGGTCGGAAGAGGCATAAATTCCGTCAGCCAGTTTA
GTCTGACCATCTCATCTGTAACATCATTGGCAACGCTACCTTTGCCATGTTTCAGAAACAACTCTGGCGC
ATCGGGCTTCCCATACAATCGATAGATTGTCGCACCTGATTGCCCGACATTATCGCGAGCCCATTTATAC
CCATATAAATCAGCATCCATGTTGGAATTTAATCGCGGCTTCGAGCAAGACGTTTCCCGTTGAATATGGC
TCATAACACCCCTTGTATTACTGTTTATGTAAGCAGACAGTTTTATTGTTCATGATGATATATTTTTATC
TTGTGCAATGTAACATCAGAGATTTTGAGACACAACGTGAGATCAAAGGATCTTCTTGAGATCCTTTTTT
TCTGCGCGTAATCTGCTGCTTGCAAACAAAAAAACCACCGCTACCAGCGGTGGTTTGTTTGCCGGATCAA
GAGCTACCAACTCTTTTTCCGAAGGTAACTGGCTTCAGCAGAGCGCAGATACCAAATACTGTTCTTCTAG
TGTAGCCGTAGTTAGGCCACCACTTCAAGAACTCTGTAGCACCGCCTACATACCTCGCTCTGCTAATCCT
GTTACCAGTGGCTGCTGCCAGTGGCGATAAGTCGTGTCTTACCGGGTTGGACTCAAGACGATAGTTACCG
GATAAGGCGCAGCGGTCGGGCTGAACGGGGGGTTCGTGCACACAGCCCAGCTTGGAGCGAACGACCTACA
CCGAACTGAGATACCTACAGCGTGAGCTATGAGAAAGCGCCACGCTTCCCGAAGGGAGAAAGGCGGACAG
GTATCCGGTAAGCGGCAGGGTCGGAACAGGAGAGCGCACGAGGGAGCTTCCAGGGGGAAACGCCTGGTAT
CTTTATAGTCCTGTCGGGTTTCGCCACCTCTGACTTGAGCGTCGATTTTTGTGATGCTCGTCAGGGGGGC
GGAGCCTATGGAAAAACGCCAGCAA
